Addgene plasmid #109881: pHH0103_CBX3_Chromo-shadow
Purpose: Protein expression and purification of CBX3_Chromo-shadow
Depositing lab: Sachdev Sidhu. Depositing organization: University of Toronto. Publication: Large-scale survey and database of high affinity ligands for peptide recognition modules. Teyra J, Kelil A, Jain S, Helmy M, Jajodia R, Hooda Y, Gu J, D'Cruz AA, Nicholson SE, Min J, Sudol M, Kim PM, Bader GD, Sidhu SS. Mol Syst Biol. 2020 Dec;16(12):e9310. doi: 10.15252/msb.20199310. PubMed 33438817.
Backbone
  Vector backbone: pHH0103
  Vector type: Bacterial Expression
Growth in bacteria
  Bacterial resistance: Ampicillin, 100 μg/mL
  Growth temperature: 37°C
  Growth strain: DH5alpha
  Copy number: Low Copy
Gene/Insert
  Gene/Insert name: CBX3_Chromo-shadow
  Species: H. sapiens (human)
  Entrez Gene: CBX3 (a.k.a. HECH, HP1-GAMMA, HP1Hs-gamma, HP1gamma)
  Cloning method: Restriction Enzyme; 5′ cloning site Sfi1 (unknown if destroyed); 3′ cloning site Not1 (unknown if destroyed)
Terms and licenses: Academic/Nonprofit Terms; Industry Terms: Not Available to Industry
How to cite: pHH0103_CBX3_Chromo-shadow was a gift from Sachdev Sidhu (Addgene plasmid # 109881 ; http://n2t.net/addgene:109881 ; RRID:Addgene_109881)
