[The description below was written by a language model from this plasmid's Addgene catalogue record and pLannotate feature annotations shown in this document.]
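Description:
pHH0103_CBX3_Chromo-shadow is a bacterial expression plasmid of about 6.9 kb, built on the pHH0103 backbone, for producing and purifying the chromo-shadow domain of human CBX3 (HP1-gamma) in E. coli. It is maintained through a ColE1/pMB1-type origin and selected with ampicillin via the β-lactamase gene and its own promoter. The catalogue lists it as low copy. The feature table shows a pBR322-style bom region and rop sequence, although rop is annotated only as two fragments interrupted by an inserted f1 phage origin, which could in principle allow single-stranded DNA production with helper phage.

The expression cassette is driven by the hybrid tac promoter with a downstream lac operator. A plasmid-borne lacI gene under the stronger lacIq promoter supplies repressor, so expression is held off until induced with IPTG. The annotated coding features run in order: a 6xHis tag, Schistosoma japonicum glutathione S-transferase, and then a short CBX3 fragment of roughly 195 nt cloned between SfiI and NotI sites. This arrangement suggests a His-GST–domain fusion that can be purified on either nickel or glutathione resin. A bacteriophage fd terminator follows the insert.

Downstream of the terminator lie fragments of M13 gene III, along with remnants of the tetracycline resistance gene and its promoter. These look like leftovers from a phagemid-type ancestor rather than functional parts of the expressed protein, though the record does not comment on them. The associated work was a large-scale survey of ligands for peptide recognition modules, consistent with use of the purified domain as a binding target.
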