Features (pLannotate 1.2.2; 21 found; start..end, strand, type, name):
      1..29      +  promoter       tac promoter: strong E. coli promoter; hybrid between the trp and lac UV5 promoters
     37..53      +  protein_bind   lac operator: The lac repressor binds to the lac operator to inhibit transcription in E. coli. This inhibition can be relieved by adding lactose or isopropyl-β-D-thiogalactopyranoside (IPTG). lac repressor encoded by lacI
    138..155     +  CDS            6xHis: 6xHis affinity tag
    171..824     +  CDS            GST26_SCHJA: Experimental evidence at protein level: Swiss-Prot protein existence level 1. GST isoenzymes appear to play a central role in the parasite detoxification system. Other functions are also suspected including a role in increasing the solubility of haematin in the parasite gut. From Schistosoma japonicum (Blood fluke).
    906..1100    +  CDS            CBX3 (fragment): CBX3_HUMAN - Experimental evidence at protein level: Swiss-Prot protein existence level 1. Seems to be involved in transcriptional silencing in heterochromatin-like complexes. Recognizes and binds histone H3 tails methylated at 'Lys-9', leading to epigenetic repression. May contribute to the association of the heterochromatin with the inner nuclear membrane through its interaction with lamin B receptor (LBR). Involved in the formation of functional kinetochore through interaction with MIS12 complex proteins. Contributes to the conversion of local chromatin to a heterochromatin-like repressive
   1116..1163    +  terminator     fd terminator (sequence withheld): central terminator from bacteriophage fd (Otsuka and Kunisawa, 1982)
   1168..1380    +  CDS            M13 gene III (fragment) (sequence partly withheld): pIII; III; minor coat protein
   1395..1865    +  CDS            M13 gene III (fragment) (sequence partly withheld): pIII; III; minor coat protein
   1887..1957    +  CDS            TcR (fragment): tetracycline efflux protein; tet; confers resistance to tetracycline
   2199..2579    -  CDS            YPB1_ECOLX: Protein predicted: Swiss-Prot protein existence level 4. From Escherichia coli.
   2596..2747    +  CDS            rop (fragment): Rop protein, which maintains plasmids at low copy number; rop
   2783..3211    -  rep_origin     f1 ori (sequence partly withheld): f1 bacteriophage origin of replication; arrow indicates direction of (+) strand synthesis
   3220..3259    +  CDS            rop (fragment): Rop protein, which maintains plasmids at low copy number; rop
   3361..3501    +  misc_feature   bom: basis of mobility region from pBR322
   3687..4274    -  rep_origin     ori: high-copy-number ColE1/pMB1/pBR322/pUC origin of replication
   4445..5305    -  CDS            AmpR: β-lactamase; bla; confers resistance to ampicillin, carbenicillin, and related antibiotics
   5306..5410    -  promoter       AmpR promoter: bla
   5519..5596    +  promoter       lacIq promoter: lacI (mutant); In the lacIq allele, a single base change in the promoter boosts expression of the lacI gene about 10-fold.
   5597..6679    +  CDS            lacI: lac repressor; lacI; The lac repressor binds to the lac operator to inhibit transcription in E. coli. This inhibition can be relieved by adding lactose or isopropyl-β-D-thiogalactopyranoside (IPTG).
   6692..6713    +  protein_bind   CAP binding site: CAP binding activates transcription in the presence of cAMP. E. coli catabolite activator protein
   6732..6749    +  promoter       tet promoter (fragment): E. coli promoter for tetracycline efflux protein gene
>Addgene plasmid #109881 | pHH0103_CBX3_Chromo-shadow | addgene full sequence | sequence record 214920 | Addgene NGS Result
TTGACAATTAATCATCGGCTCGTATAATGTGTGGAATTGTGAGCGGATAACAATTTCACACAGGAAACAG
CCAGTCCGTTTAGGTGTTTTCACGAGCACTTCACCAACAAGGACCATAGATTATGAAAATCGAAGAACAC
CATCACCATCACCATTCCAGCGGTAAGCTTATGTCCCCTATACTAGGTTATTGGAAAATTAAGGGCCTTG
TGCAACCCACTCGACTTCTTTTGGAATATCTTGAAGAAAAATATGAAGAGCATTTGTATGAGCGCGATGA
AGGTGATAAATGGCGAAACAAAAAGTTTGAATTGGGTTTGGAGTTTCCCAATCTTCCTTATTATATTGAT
GGTGATGTTAAATTAACACAGTCTATGGCCATCATACGTTATATAGCTGACAAGCACAACATGTTGGGTG
GTTGTCCAAAAGAGCGTGCAGAGATTTCAATGCTTGAAGGAGCGGTTTTGGATATTAGATACGGTGTTTC
GAGAATTGCATATAGTAAAGACTTTGAAACTCTCAAAGTTGATTTTCTTAGCAAGCTACCTGAAATGCTG
AAAATGTTCGAAGATCGTTTATGTCATAAAACATATTTAAATGGTGATCATGTAACCCATCCTGACTTCA
TGTTGTATGACGCTCTTGATGTTGTTTTATACATGGACCCAATGTGCCTGGATGCGTTCCCAAAATTAGT
TTGTTTTAAAAAACGTATTGAAGCTATCCCACAAATTGATAAGTACTTGAAATCCAGCAAGTATATAGCA
TGGCCTTTGCAGGGCTGGCAAGCCACGTTTGGTGGTGGCGACCATCCTCCAAAATCGGATCTGGAAGTTC
TGTTCCAGGGGCCCCTGTCCAGCGGTCTGGTTCCGCGTGGTTCCGGTACCGCGGCCCAGCCGGCCGATGC
AGCAGATAAACCGCGTGGCTTTGCCCGTGGCCTGGACCCGGAACGTATTATTGGTGCGACCGATTCGAGT
GGTGAACTGATGTTTCTGATGAAATGGAAGGATAGCGACGAAGCAGATCTGGTGCTGGCGAAAGAAGCCA
ACATGAAGTGCCCGCAGATTGTTATCGCGTTCTATGAAGAACGTCTGACCGCGGCCGCATA
[142 nt withheld, positions 1112-1253]
C
[98 nt withheld, positions 1255-1352]
AGTTTGTACTGGTGACGAAACTCAGTGTCTAGCTAGAGTGGC
[149 nt withheld, positions 1395-1543]
T
[41 nt withheld, positions 1545-1585]
T
[62 nt withheld, positions 1587-1648]
A
[35 nt withheld, positions 1650-1684]
CCTCCCTCAATCGGTTGAATGTCGCCCTTTTGTCTTTGGCGCTGGTAAACCATATGAA
[86 nt withheld, positions 1743-1828]
T
[54 nt withheld, positions 1830-1883]
CTAGCGCCGCCCTATACCTTGTCTGCCTCCCCGCGTTGCGTCGCGGTGCATGGAGCCGGGCCACCTCGAC
CTGAATGGAAGCCGGCGGCACCTCGCTAACGGATTCACCACTCCAAGAATTGGAGCCAATCAATTCTTGC
GGAGAACTGTGAATGCGCAAACCAACCCTTGGCAGAACATATCCATCGCGTCCGCCATCTCCAGCAGCCG
CACGCGGCGCATCTCGGGCAGCGTTGGGTCCTGGCCACGGGTGCGCATGATCGTGCTCCTGTCGTTGAGG
ACCCGGCTAGGCTGGCGGGGTTGCCTTACTGGTTAGCAGAATGAATCACCGATACGCGAGCGAACGTGAA
GCGACTGCTGCTGCAAAACGTCTGCGACCTGAGCAACAACATGAATGGTCTTCGGTTTCCGTGTTTCGTA
AAGTCTGGAAACGCGGAAGTCAGCGCCCTGCACCATTATGTTCCGGATCTGCATCGCAGGATGCTGCTGG
CTACCCTGTGGAACACCTACATCTGTATTAACGAAGCGCTGGCATTGACCCTGAGTGATTTTTCTCTGGT
CCCGCCGCATCCATACCGCCAGTTGTTTACCCTCACAACGTTCCAGTAACCGGGCATGTTCATCATCAGT
AACCCGTATCGTGAGCATCCTCTCTCGTTTCATCGGTATCATTACCCCCATGAACAGAAATCCCCCTTAC
ACGGAGGCATCAGTGACCAAACAGGAAAAAACCGCCCTTAACATGGCCCGCTTTATCAGAAGCCAGACAT
TAACGCTTCTGGAGAAACTCAACGAGCTGGACGCGGATGAACAGGCAGACATCTGTGAATCGCTTCACGA
CCACGCTGATGAGCTTTACCGCAGGATCCGCGAAATTGTAAGCGTTAATATTTTGTTAAAATTCGCGTTA
AATTTTTGTTAAATCAGCTCATTTTTTAACCAATAGGCCGAAATCGGCAAAATCCCTTATAAATCAAAAG
AATAGACCGAGATAGGGT
[37 nt withheld, positions 2882-2918]
AAAGAACGTGGACTCCAACGTCAAAGG
[49 nt withheld, positions 2946-2994]
T
[91 nt withheld, positions 2996-3086]
G
[124 nt withheld, positions 3088-3211]
CGCGGATCCTGCCTCGCGCGTTTCGGTGATGACGGTGAAAACCTCTGACACATGCAGCTCCCGGAGACGG
TCACAGCTTGTCTGTAAGCGGATGCCGGGAGCAGACAAGCCCGTCAGGGCGCGTCAGCGGGTGTTGGCGG
GTGTCGGGGCGCAGCCATGACCCAGTCACGTAGCGATAGCGGAGTGTATACTGGCTTAACTATGCGGCAT
CAGAGCAGATTGTACTGAGAGTGCACCATATGCGGTGTGAAATACCGCACAGATGCGTAAGGAGAAAATA
CCGCATCAGGCGCTCTTCCGCTTCCTCGCTCACTGACTCGCTGCGCTCGGTCGTTCGGCTGCGGCGAGCG
GTATCAGCTCACTCAAAGGCGGTAATACGGTTATCCACAGAATCAGGGGATAACGCAGGAAAGAACATGT
GAGCAAAAGGCCAGCAAAAGGCCAGGAACCGTAAAAAGGCCGCGTTGCTGGCGTTTTTCCATAGGCTCCG
CCCCCCTGACGAGCATCACAAAAATCGACGCTCAAGTCAGAGGTGGCGAAACCCGACAGGACTATAAAGA
TACCAGGGTTTCCCCCTGGAAGCTCCCTCGTGCGCTCTCCTGTTCCGACCCTGCCGCTTACCGGATACCT
GTCCGCCTTTCTCCCTTCGGGAAGCGTGGCGCTTTCTCATAGCTCACGCTGTAGGTATCTCAGTTCGGTG
TAGGTCGTTCGCTCCAAGCTGGGCTGTGTGCACGAACCCCCCGTTCAGCCCGACCGCTGCGCCTTATCCG
GTAACTATCGTCTTGAGTCCAACCCGGTAAGACACGACTTATCGCCACTGGCAGCAGCCACTGGTAACAG
GATTAGCAGAGCGAGGTATGTAGGCGGTGCTACAGAGTTCTTGAAGTGGTGGCCTAACTACGGCTACACT
AGAAGGACAGTATTTGGTATCTGCGCTCTGCTGAAGCCAGTTACCTTCGGAAAAAGAGTTGGTAGCTCTT
GATCCGGCAAACAAACCACCGCTGGTAGCGGTGGTTTTTTTGTTTGCAAGCAGCAGATTACGCGCAGAAA
AAAAGGATCTCAAGAAGATCCTTTGATCTTTTCTACGGGGTCTGACGCTCAGTGGAACGAAAACTCACGT
TAAGGGATTTTGGTCATGAGATTATCAAAAAGGATCTTCACCTAGATCCTTTTAAATTAAAAATGAAGTT
TTAAATCAATCTAAAGTATATATGAGTAAACTTGGTCTGACAGTTACCAATGCTTAATCAGTGAGGCACC
TATCTCAGCGATCTGTCTATTTCGTTCATCCATAGTTGCCTGACTCCCCGTCGTGTAGATAACTACGATA
CGGGAGGGCTTACCATCTGGCCCCAGTGCTGCAATGATACCGCGAGACCCACGCTCACCGGCTCCAGATT
TATCAGCAATAAACCAGCCAGCCGGAAGGGCCGAGCGCAGAAGTGGTCCTGCAACTTTATCCGCCTCCAT
CCAGTCTATTAATTGTTGCCGGGAAGCTAGAGTAAGTAGTTCGCCAGTTAATAGTTTGCGCAACGTTGTT
GCCATTGCTGCAGGCATCGTGGTGTCACGCTCGTCGTTTGGTATGGCTTCATTCAGCTCCGGTTCCCAAC
GATCAAGGCGAGTTACATGATCCCCCATGTTGTGCAAAAAAGCGGTTAGCTCCTTCGGTCCTCCGATCGT
TGTCAGAAGTAAGTTGGCCGCAGTGTTATCACTCATGGTTATGGCAGCACTGCATAATTCTCTTACTGTC
ATGCCATCCGTAAGATGCTTTTCTGTGACTGGTGAGTACTCAACCAAGTCATTCTGAGAATAGTGTATGC
GGCGACCGAGTTGCTCTTGCCCGGCGTCAACACGGGATAATACCGCGCCACATAGCAGAACTTTAAAAGT
GCTCATCATTGGAAAACGTTCTTCGGGGCGAAAACTCTCAAGGATCTTACCGCTGTTGAGATCCAGTTCG
ATGTAACCCACTCGTGCACCCAACTGATCTTCAGCATCTTTTACTTTCACCAGCGTTTCTGGGTGAGCAA
AAACAGGAAGGCAAAATGCCGCAAAAAAGGGAATAAGGGCGACACGGAAATGTTGAATACTCATACTCTT
CCTTTTTCAATATTATTGAAGCATTTATCAGGGTTATTGTCTCATGAGCGGATACATATTTGAATGTATT
TAGAAAAATAAACAAATAGGGGTTCCGCGCACATTTCCCCGAAAAGTGCCACCTGACGTCTAAGAAACCA
TTATTATCATGACATTAACCTATAAAAATAGGCGTATCACGAGGCCCTTTCGTCTTCAAGAATTCCCGAC
ACCATCGAATGGTGCAAAACCTTTCGCGGTATGGCATGATAGCGCCCGGAAGAGAGTCAATTCAGGGTGG
TGAATGTGAAACCAGTAACGTTATACGATGTCGCAGAGTATGCCGGTGTCTCTTATCAGACCGTTTCCCG
CGTGGTGAACCAGGCCAGCCACGTTTCTGCGAAAACGCGGGAAAAAGTGGAAGCGGCGATGGCGGAGCTG
AATTACATTCCCAACCGCGTGGCACAACAACTGGCGGGCAAACAGTCGTTGCTGATTGGCGTTGCCACCT
CCAGTCTGGCCCTGCACGCGCCGTCGCAAATTGTCGCGGCGATTAAATCTCGCGCCGATCAACTGGGTGC
CAGCGTGGTGGTGTCGATGGTAGAACGAAGCGGCGTCGAAGCCTGTAAAGCGGCGGTGCACAATCTTCTC
GCGCAACGCGTCAGTGGGCTGATCATTAACTATCCGCTGGATGACCAGGATGCCATTGCTGTGGAAGCTG
CCTGCACTAATGTTCCGGCGTTATTTCTTGATGTCTCTGACCAGACACCCATCAACAGTATTATTTTCTC
CCATGAAGACGGTACGCGACTGGGCGTGGAGCATCTGGTCGCATTGGGTCACCAGCAAATCGCGCTGTTA
GCGGGCCCATTAAGTTCTGTCTCGGCGCGTCTGCGTCTGGCTGGCTGGCATAAATATCTCACTCGCAATC
AAATTCAGCCGATAGCGGAACGGGAAGGCGACTGGAGTGCCATGTCCGGTTTTCAACAAACCATGCAAAT
GCTGAATGAGGGCATCGTTCCCACTGCGATGCTGGTTGCCAACGATCAGATGGCGCTGGGCGCAATGCGC
GCCATTACCGAGTCCGGGCTGCGCGTTGGTGCGGATATCTCGGTAGTGGGATACGACGATACCGAAGACA
GCTCATGTTATATCCCGCCGTTAACCACCATCAAACAGGATTTTCGCCTGCTGGGGCAAACCAGCGTGGA
CCGCTTGCTGCAACTCTCTCAGGGCCAGGCGGTGAAGGGCAATCAGCTGTTGCCCGTCTCACTGGTGAAA
AGAAAAACCACCCTGGCGCCCAATACGCAAACCGCCTCTCCCCGCGCGTTGGCCGATTCATTAATGCAGC
TGGCACGACAGGTTTCCCGACTGGAAAGCGGGCAGTGAGCGCAACGCAATTAATGTAAGTTAGCTCACTC
ATTAGGCACAATTCTCATGTTTGACAGCTTATCATCGACTGCACGGTGCACCAATGCTTCTGGCGTCAGG
CAGCCATCGGAAGCTGTGGTATGGCTGTGCAGGTCGTAAATCACTGCATAATTCGTGTCGCTCAAGGCGC
ACTCCCGTTCTGGATAATGTTTTTTGCGCCGACATCATAACGGTTCTGGCAAATATTCTGAAATGAGCTG
