>Addgene plasmid #109881 | pHH0103_CBX3_Chromo-shadow | depositor partial sequence | sequence record 206833 | pHH0103_CBX3_Chromo-shadow sequence 216 bps
GGCCCAGCCGGCCGATGCAGCAGATAAACCGCGTGGCTTTGCCCGTGGCCTGGACCCGGAACGTATTATT
GGTGCGACCGATTCGAGTGGTGAACTGATGTTTCTGATGAAATGGAAGGATAGCGACGAAGCAGATCTGG
TGCTGGCGAAAGAAGCCAACATGAAGTGCCCGCAGATTGTTATCGCGTTCTATGAAGAACGTCTGACCGC
GGCCGC
